Addgene plasmid #22519: pwP
Depositing lab: Christopher Buck. Publication: Quantitation of human seroresponsiveness to Merkel cell polyomavirus. Pastrana DV, Tolstov YL, Becker JC, Moore PS, Chang Y, Buck CB. PLoS Pathog. 2009 Sep . 5(9):e1000578. 10.1371/journal.ppat.1000578 PubMed 19750217.
Backbone
  Vector backbone: pGwf
  Backbone size w/o insert (bp): 5339
  Vector type: Mammalian Expression
Growth in bacteria
  Bacterial resistance: Bleocin (Zeocin), 50 μg/mL
  Growth temperature: 37°C
  Growth strain: DH5alpha
  Copy number: High Copy
Gene/Insert
  Gene/Insert name: MPyV VP1 (alt names: Mouse Polyomavirus; Murine Polyomavirus; strain LID)
  Species: Murine Polyomavirus
  Insert size (bp): 1154
  Mutation: codon modified
  GenBank ID: FJ548570
  Cloning method: Gateway Cloning; 5′ cloning site attR1 (destroyed during cloning); 3′ cloning site attR2 (destroyed during cloning)
  Sequencing primers: 5′ n/A
Terms and licenses: Academic/Nonprofit Terms; Industry Terms: Not Available to Industry
Depositor comments: First reference to this plasmid was in: Human Merkel cell polyomavirus infection II. MCV is a common human infection that can be detected by conformational capsid epitope immunoassays. Tolstov YL, Pastrana DV, Feng H, Becker JC, Jenkins FJ, Moschos S, Chang Y, Buck CB, Moore PS. Int J Cancer. 2009 Sep 15.125(6):1250-6 GenBank style annotations can be found at: http://home.ccr.cancer.gov/LCO/packaging.htm
How to cite: pwP was a gift from Christopher Buck (Addgene plasmid # 22519 ; http://n2t.net/addgene:22519 ; RRID:Addgene_22519)
