[The description below was written by a language model from this plasmid's Addgene catalogue record and pLannotate feature annotations shown in this document.]
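Description:
pwP is a mammalian expression plasmid built on the pGwf backbone that carries a codon-modified open reading frame for VP1, the major capsid protein of murine polyomavirus (strain LID). The insert was introduced by Gateway recombination, which destroyed the attR1 and attR2 sites of the destination vector and left attB1 and attB2 sites flanking the coding sequence. VP1 transcription is driven by the human EF-1α core promoter followed by EF-1α intron A. A woodchuck hepatitis virus posttranscriptional regulatory element (WPRE) and the human EF-1α polyadenylation signal lie downstream, a combination intended to give strong expression in transfected mammalian cells. The annotated depositor sequence is 6,493 nt, consistent with the stated backbone and insert sizes.

A separate cassette places EGFP under the SV40 enhancer/early promoter, with an SV40 poly(A) signal annotated next to it on the opposite strand. This provides a fluorescent marker for cells that have taken up the plasmid. The SV40 early promoter region normally includes the SV40 origin, which could allow plasmid amplification in cells expressing large T antigen, but the record does not say so. In bacteria the plasmid replicates from a high-copy ColE1/pUC-type origin and is selected with Zeocin through the Streptoalloteichus hindustanus ble gene, which is expressed from the synthetic EM7 promoter. No dedicated mammalian promoter for ble is annotated.

VP1 forms the pentamers that assemble into the icosahedral polyomavirus capsid, so a VP1 expression plasmid can be used to produce virus-like particles or pseudovirions. The associated publications concern capsid-based immunoassays and quantitation of human serological responses to Merkel cell polyomavirus. This suggests the murine capsid served as a comparison or control antigen, although the record does not explicitly state that role.
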