Features (pLannotate 1.2.2; 16 found; start..end, strand, type, name):
     58..387     +  promoter       SV40 promoter: SV40 enhancer and early promoter
    418..1137    +  CDS            EGFP: the original enhanced GFP (Yang et al., 1996) mammalian codon-optimized
   1162..1283    -  polyA_signal   SV40 poly(A) signal: SV40 polyadenylation signal
   1306..1374    -  CDS            large T antigen (fragment): large T antigen from SV40 (simian virus 40)
   1393..1444    +  CDS            lacZα (fragment): LacZα fragment of β-galactosidase; lacZ fragment
   1484..1695    +  promoter       EF-1α core promoter: core promoter for human elongation factor EF-1α
   1696..2634    +  intron         EF-1α intron A: intron upstream of the start codon of human EF-1α
   2667..2691    +  protein_bind   attB1: mutant version of attB; recombination site for the Gateway® BP reaction BP Clonase™
   2704..3855    +  CDS            VP1_POVMP: Experimental evidence at protein level: Swiss-Prot protein existence level 1. Forms an icosahedral capsid with a T=7 symmetry and a 40 nm diameter. The capsid is composed of 72 pentamers linked to each other by disulfide bonds and associated with VP2 or VP3 proteins. Interacts with terminal alpha(2,3)-linked sialic acids on the cell surface to provide virion attachment to target cell. This attachment induces virion internalization predominantly through caveolin-mediated endocytosis. Once attached, the virion is internalized by caveolin- mediated endocytosis and traffics to the endoplasmic reti
   3866..3890    -  protein_bind   attB2: mutant version of attB; recombination site for the Gateway® BP reaction BP Clonase™
   3905..3952    +  misc_feature   MCS (fragment): pBluescript multiple cloning site
   3952..4540    +  misc_feature   WPRE: woodchuck hepatitis virus posttranscriptional regulatory element
   4582..5154    +  polyA_signal   EF-1α poly(A) signal: human EF-1α polyadenylation signal
   5325..5913    +  rep_origin     ori: high-copy-number ColE1/pMB1/pBR322/pUC origin of replication
   5999..6046    +  promoter       EM7 promoter: synthetic bacterial promoter&nbsp
   6066..6437    +  CDS            ble: BLE_STRHI - Experimental evidence at protein level: Swiss-Prot protein existence level 1. Binding protein with a strong affinity to the bleomycin family of antibiotics. From Streptoalloteichus hindustanus.
>Addgene plasmid #22519 | pwP | depositor full sequence | sequence record 10348 | Author sequence
CCCTGCAGGGCCTGAAATAACCTCTGAAAGAGGAACTTGGTTAGGTACCTGTGGAATGTGTGTCAGTTAG
GGTGTGGAAAGTCCCCAGGCTCCCCAGCAGGCAGAAGTATGCAAAGCATGCATCTCAATTAGTCAGCAAC
CAGGTGTGGAAAGTCCCCAGGCTCCCCAGCAGGCAGAAGTATGCAAAGCATGCATCTCAATTAGTCAGCA
ACCATAGTCCCGCCCCTAACTCCGCCCATCCCGCCCCTAACTCCGCCCAGTTCCGCCCATTCTCCGCCCC
ATGGCTGACTAATTTTTTTTATTTATACAGAGGCCGAGGCCGCCTCGGCCTCTGAGCTATTCCAGAAGTA
GTGAGGAGGCTTTTTTGGAGGCCTAGGCTTTTGCAAAAAGCTTGATTGGGATCCACCGGTCGCCACCATG
GTGAGCAAGGGCGAGGAGCTGTTCACCGGGGTGGTGCCCATCCTGGTCGAGCTGGACGGCGACGTAAACG
GCCACAAGTTCAGCGTGTCCGGCGAGGGCGAGGGCGATGCCACCTACGGCAAGCTGACCCTGAAGTTCAT
CTGCACCACCGGCAAGCTGCCCGTGCCCTGGCCCACCCTCGTGACCACCCTGACCTACGGCGTGCAGTGC
TTCAGCCGCTACCCCGACCACATGAAGCAGCACGACTTCTTCAAGTCCGCCATGCCCGAAGGCTACGTCC
AGGAGCGCACCATCTTCTTCAAGGACGACGGCAACTACAAGACCCGCGCCGAGGTGAAGTTCGAGGGCGA
CACCCTGGTGAACCGCATCGAGCTGAAGGGCATCGACTTCAAGGAGGACGGCAACATCCTGGGGCACAAG
CTGGAGTACAACTACAACAGCCACAACGTCTATATCATGGCCGACAAGCAGAAGAACGGCATCAAGGTGA
ACTTCAAGATCCGCCACAACATCGAGGACGGCAGCGTGCAGCTCGCCGACCACTACCAGCAGAACACCCC
CATCGGCGACGGCCCCGTGCTGCTGCCCGACAACCACTACCTGAGCACCCAGTCCGCCCTGAGCAAAGAC
CCCAACGAGAAGCGCGATCACATGGTCCTGCTGGAGTTCGTGACCGCCGCCGGGATCACTCTCGGCATGG
ACGAGCTGTACAAGTAAAGCGGCCGCTTCGAGCAGACATGATAAGATACATTGATGAGTTTGGACAAACC
ACAACTAGAATGCAGTGAAAAAAATGCTTTATTTGTGAAATTTGTGATGCTATTGCTTTATTTGTAACCA
TTATAAGCTGCAATAAACAAGTTAACAACAACAATTGCATTCATTTTATGTTTCAGGTTCAGGGGGAGGT
GTGGGAGGTTTTTTAAAGCAAGTAAAACCTCTACAAATGTGGTAAAATCGATAAGGATCCGGGCTGGCGT
AATAGCGAAGAGGCCCGCACCGATCGCCCTTCCCAACAGTTGCGGTGGAGAAGAGCATGCGTGAGGCTCC
GGTGCCCGTCAGTGGGCAGAGCGCACATCGCCCACAGTCCCCGAGAAGTTGGGGGGAGGGGTCGGCAATT
GAACCGGTGCCTAGAGAAGGTGGCGCGGGGTAAACTGGGAAAGTGATGTCGTGTACTGGCTCCGCCCTTT
TCCCGAGGGTGGGGGAGAACCGTATATAAGTGCAGTAGTCGCTGTGAACGTTCTTTTTCGCAACGGGTTT
GCCGCCAGAACACAGGTAAGTGCCGTGTGTGGTTCCCGCGGGCCTGGCCTCTTTACGGGTTATGGCCCTT
GCGTGCCTTGAATTACTTCCACCTGGCTGCAGTACGTGATTCTTGATCCCGAGCTTCGGGTTGGAAGTGG
GTGGGAGAGTTCGAGGCCTTGCGCTTAAGGAGCCCCTTCGCCTCGTGCTTGAGTTGAGGCCTGGCCTGGG
CGCTGGGGCCGCCGCGTGCGAATCTGGTGGCACCTTCGCGCCTGTCTCGCTGCTTTCGATAAGTCTCTAG
CCATTTAAAATTTTTGATGACCTGCTGCGACGCTTTTTTTCTGGCAAGATAGTCTTGTAAATGCGGGCCA
AGATCTGCACACTGGTATTTCGGTTTTTGGGGCCGCGGGCGGCGACGGGGCCCGTGCGTCCCAGCGCACA
TGTTCGGCGAGGCGGGGCCTGCGAGCGCGGCCACCGAGAATCGGACGGGGGTAGTCTCAAGCTGGCCGGC
CTGCTCTGGTGCCTGGCCTCGCGCCGCCGTGTATCGCCCCGCCCTGGGCGGCAAGGCTGGCCCGGTCGGC
ACCAGTTGCGTGAGCGGAAAGATGGCCGCTTCCCGGCCCTGCTGCAGGGAGCTCAAAATGGAGGACGCGG
CGCTCGGGAGAGCGGGCGGGTGAGTCACCCACACAAAGGAAAAGGGCCTTTCCGTCCTCAGCCGTCGCTT
CATGTGACTCCACGGAGTACCGGGCGCCGTCCAGGCACCTCGATTAGTTCTCGAGCTTTTGGAGTACGTC
GTCTTTAGGTTGGGGGGAGGGGTTTTATGCGATGGAGTTTCCCCACACTGAGTGGGTGGAGACTGAAGTT
AGGCCAGCTTGGCACTTGATGTAATTCTCCTTGGAATTTGCCCTTTTTGAGTTTGGATCTTGGTTCATTC
TCAAGCCTCAGACAGTGGTTCAAAGTTTTTTTCTTCCATTTCAGGTGTCGTGAGGAATTCTCTAGAGCTT
GATCAAACAAGTTTGTACAAAAAAGCAGGCTTCCGGAACCACCATGGCACCAAAGCGCAAGTCAGGGGTC
AGCAAATGTGAAACCAAGTGCACCAAGGCATGCCCCCGCCCTGCACCCGTCCCAAAGCTCTTGATCAAGG
GCGGCATGGAAGTCCTCGATCTGGTCACCGGCCCCGATTCCGTCACCGAGATCGAGGCATTCCTGAATCC
ACGCATGGGCCAACCCCCAACACCCGAGTCACTGACCGAAGGCGGCCAGTATTACGGCTGGAGCCGCGGC
ATCAACCTCGCCACCAGCGACACCGAAGACAGTCCCGAGAACAACACCTTGCCAACCTGGTCCATGGCCA
AACTGCAACTGCCAATGCTGAACGAAGATCTGACATGCGATACATTGCAAATGTGGGAAGCCGTCAGCGT
CAAGACAGAAGTCGTCGGGAGCGGGAGCCTGCTCGATGTCCACGGCTTCAACAAGCCAACCGACACCGTG
AACACCAAGGGCATCAGTACCCCGGTTGAGGGGTCACAGTACCACGTCTTCGCCGTCGGGGGCGAGCCCC
TGGATCTGCAAGGCTTGGTCACCGACGCACGCACCAAGTTCAAAGAGGAGGGCGTGGTCACCATCAAGAC
CATTACCAAGAAGGACATGGTCAACAAGGATCAGGTGCTCAACCCCATCTCAAAAGCAAAGCTCGACAAG
GATGGCATGTACCCCGTCGAGATTTGGCACCCCGACCCCGCCAAGAACGAAAACACCCGCTACTTCGGGA
ACTATACCGGCGGGACCACCACCCCACCGGTGCTCCAATTCACCAATACACTCACCACCGTCCTGCTGGA
CGAGAACGGCGTCGGCCCACTGTGCAAGGGCGAAGGGTTGTATCTGAGTTGCGTGGACATCATGGGGTGG
CGCGTCACCCGCAACTACGACGCACACCATTGGCGCGGCCTGCCACGCTACTTCAAGATTACACTCCGCA
AGCGCTGGGTCAAGAACCCATACCCAATGGCAAGTCTGATCTCGAGTCTGTTCAACAATATGTTGCCACA
AGTCCAGGGGCAGCCAATGGAGGGCGAAAACACACAAGTGGAAGAAGTCCGCGTCTACGACGGCACCGAG
CCCGTGCCCGGCGATCCCGACATGACCAGATACGTCGATAGGTTCGGCAAGACCAAAACCGTGTTCCCAG
GAAACTGAGCCTAGGACCCAGCTTTCTTGTACAAAGTGGTTCGATCTAGAATGGCTAGTGGATCCCCCGG
GCTGCAGGAATTCGATATCAAGCTTATCGATAATCAACCTCTGGATTACAAAATTTGTGAAAGATTGACT
GGTATTCTTAACTATGTTGCTCCTTTTACGCTATGTGGATACGCTGCTTTAATGCCTTTGTATCATGCTA
TTGCTTCCCGTATGGCTTTCATTTTCTCCTCCTTGTATAAATCCTGGTTGCTGTCTCTTTATGAGGAGTT
GTGGCCCGTTGTCAGGCAACGTGGCGTGGTGTGCACTGTGTTTGCTGACGCAACCCCCACTGGTTGGGGC
ATTGCCACCACCTGTCAGCTCCTTTCCGGGACTTTCGCTTTCCCCCTCCCTATTGCCACGGCGGAACTCA
TCGCCGCCTGCCTTGCCCGCTGCTGGACAGGGGCTCGGCTGTTGGGCACTGACAATTCCGTGGTGTTGTC
GGGGAAATCATCGTCCTTTCCTTGGCTGCTCGCCTGTGTTGCCACCTGGATTCTGCGCGGGACGTCCTTC
TGCTACGTCCCTTCGGCCCTCAATCCAGCGGACCTTCCTTCCCGCGGCCTGCTGCCGGCTCTGCGGCCTC
TTCCGCGTCTTCGCCTTCGCCCTCAGACGAGTCGGATCTCCCTTTGGGCCGCCTCCCCGCATCGATACCG
TCGGCCCACTGCTCCCTAAACCTGAGCTAGCATTATCCCTAATACCTGCCACCCCACTCTTAATCAGTGG
TGGAAGAACGGTCTCAGAACTGTTTGTTTCAATTGGCCATTTAAGTTTAGTAGTAAAAGACTGGTTAATG
ATAACAATGCATCGTAAAACCTTCAGAAGGAAAGGAGAATGTTTTGTGGACCACTTTGGTTTTCTTTTTT
GCGTGTGGCAGTTTTAAGTTATTAGTTTTTAAAATCAGTACTTTTTAATGGAAACAACTTGACCAAAAAT
TTGTCACAGAATTTTGAGACCCATTAAAAAAGTTAAATGAGAAACCTGTGTGTTCCTTTGGTCAACACCG
AGACATTTAGGTGAAAGACATCTAATTCTGGTTTTACGAATCTGGAAACTTCTTGAAAATGTAATTCTTG
AGTTAACACTTCTGGGTGGAGAATAGGGTTGTTTTCCCCCCACATAATTGGAAGGGGAAGGAATATCATT
TAAAGCTATGGGAGGGTTTCTTTGATTACAACACTGGAGAGAAATGCAGCATGTTGCTGATTGCCTGTCA
CTAAAACAGGCCAAAAACTGAGTCCTTGGGTTGCATAGAAAGCTTCATGTTGCTAAACCAATGTTAAGTG
AATCTTTGGAAACAAAATGTTTCCAAATTACTGGGATGTGCATGTTGAAACGTGGGTTAATTAACTAGCC
ATGACCAAAATCCCTTAACGTGAGTTTTCGTTCCACTGAGCGTCAGACCCCGTAGAAAAGATCAAAGGAT
CTTCTTGAGATCCTTTTTTTCTGCGCGTAATCTGCTGCTTGCAAACAAAAAAACCACCGCTACCAGCGGT
GGTTTGTTTGCCGGATCAAGAGCTACCAACTCTTTTTCCGAAGGTAACTGGCTTCAGCAGAGCGCAGATA
CCAAATACTGTTCTTCTAGTGTAGCCGTAGTTAGGCCACCACTTCAAGAACTCTGTAGCACCGCCTACAT
ACCTCGCTCTGCTAATCCTGTTACCAGTGGCTGCTGCCAGTGGCGATAAGTCGTGTCTTACCGGGTTGGA
CTCAAGACGATAGTTACCGGATAAGGCGCAGCGGTCGGGCTGAACGGGGGGTTCGTGCACACAGCCCAGC
TTGGAGCGAACGACCTACACCGAACTGAGATACCTACAGCGTGAGCTATGAGAAAGCGCCACGCTTCCCG
AAGGGAGAAAGGCGGACAGGTATCCGGTAAGCGGCAGGGTCGGAACAGGAGAGCGCACGAGGGAGCTTCC
AGGGGGAAACGCCTGGTATCTTTATAGTCCTGTCGGGTTTCGCCACCTCTGACTTGAGCGTCGATTTTTG
TGATGCTCGTCAGGGGGGCGGAGCCTATGGAAAAACGCCAGCAACGCGGCCTTTTTACGGTTCCTGGCCT
TTTGCTGGCCTTTTGCTCACATGTTCTTAATTAAATTTTTCAAAAGTAGTTGACAATTAATCATCGGCAT
AGTATATCGGCATAGTATAATACGACTCACTATAGGAGGGCCATCATGGCCAAGTTGACCAGTGCTGTCC
CAGTGCTCACAGCCAGGGATGTGGCTGGAGCTGTTGAGTTCTGGACTGACAGGTTGGGGTTCTCCAGAGA
TTTTGTGGAGGATGACTTTGCAGGTGTGGTCAGAGATGATGTCACCCTGTTCATCTCAGCAGTCCAGGAC
CAGGTGGTGCCTGACAACACCCTGGCTTGGGTGTGGGTGAGAGGACTGGATGAGCTGTATGCTGAGTGGA
GTGAGGTGGTCTCCACCAACTTCAGGGATGCCAGTGGCCCTGCCATGACAGAGATTGGAGAGCAGCCCTG
GGGGAGAGAGTTTGCCCTGAGAGACCCAGCAGGCAACTGTGTGCACTTTGTGGCAGAGGAGCAGGACTGA
GGATAAGAATTGTAACAAAAAACCCCGCCCCGGCGGGGTTTTTTGTTAATTAA
