>Addgene plasmid #22519 | pwP | addgene partial sequence | sequence record 28305 | 22519 with EF1a_fwd
TCTCTAGAGCTTGATCAAACAAGTTTGTACAAAAAAGCAGGCTTCCGGAACCACCATGGCACCAAAGCGC
AAGTCAGGGGTCAGCAAATGTGAAACCAAGTGCACCAAGGCATGCCCCCGCCCTGCACCCGTCCCAAAGC
TCTTGATCAAGGGCGGCATGGAAGTCCTCGATCTGGTCACCGGCCCCGATTCCGTCACCGAGATCGAGGC
ATTCCTGAATCCACGCATGGGCCAACCCCCAACACCCGAGTCACTGACCGAAGGCGGCCAGTATTACGGC
TGGAGCCGCGGCATCAACCTCGCCACCAGCGACACCGAAGACAGTCCCGAGAACAACACCTTGCCAACCT
GGTCCATGGCCAAACTGCAACTGCCAATGCTGAACGAAGATCTGACATGCGATACATTGCAAATGTGGGA
AGCCGTCAGCGTCAAGACAGAAGTCGTCGGGAGCGGGAGCCTGCTCGATGTCCACGGCTTCAACAAGCCA
ACCGACACCGTGA
